Addgene plasmid #110960: PF3D7_1105300-COMP-blac-flag-his
Purpose: Expresses pentamerised full-length protein ectodomain with no N-linked glycans in mammalian cells. Contains a C-terminal rat Cd4 d3+4 tag, COMP pentamerisation domain, flag- and 6xHis tags.
Depositing lab: Gavin Wright. Depositing organization: Wellcome Sanger Institute. Publication: Systematic Identification of Plasmodium Falciparum Sporozoite Membrane Protein Interactions Reveals an Essential Role for the p24 Complex in Host Infection. Knockel J, Dundas K, Yang ASP, Galaway F, Metcalf T, Gemert GV, Sauerwein RW, Rayner JC, Billker O, Wright GJ. Mol Cell Proteomics. 2021;20:100038. doi: 10.1074/mcp.RA120.002432. Epub 2021 Jan 27. PubMed 33515807.
Backbone
  Vector backbone: pTT3
  Backbone manufacturer: pTT3 was obtained from Yves Durocher, National Research Council of Canada-Biotechnology Research Institute
  Backbone size w/o insert (bp): 7661
  Vector type: Mammalian Expression
Growth in bacteria
  Bacterial resistance: Ampicillin, 100 μg/mL
  Growth temperature: 37°C
  Growth strain: DH5alpha
  Copy number: Unknown
Gene/Insert
  Gene/Insert name: conserved Plasmodium protein, unknown function (alt name: PF3D7_1105300)
  Species: Synthetic
  Insert size (bp): 2190
  Mutation: All NXT/S sites mutated to NXA, where X is any amino acid except Proline
  Entrez Gene: PF3D7_1105300 (a.k.a. PF3D7_1105300, PF11_0064)
  Promoter: CMV
  Tag / fusion protein: Exogenous signal peptide of mouse origin (N terminal on insert); rat Cd4d3+4, beta-lactamase, triple FLAG tag, 6xHis tag (C terminal on insert)
  Cloning method: Restriction Enzyme; 5′ cloning site Not1 (not destroyed); 3′ cloning site Asc1 (not destroyed)
Terms and licenses: Academic/Nonprofit Terms; Industry Terms: Not Available to Industry
How to cite: PF3D7_1105300-COMP-blac-flag-his was a gift from Gavin Wright (Addgene plasmid # 110960 ; http://n2t.net/addgene:110960 ; RRID:Addgene_110960)
