[The description below was written by a language model from this plasmid's Addgene catalogue record and pLannotate feature annotations shown in this document.]
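Description:
PF3D7_1105300-COMP-blac-flag-his is a mammalian expression plasmid built on the pTT3 backbone for producing a secreted, pentameric form of a Plasmodium falciparum protein ectodomain. It is propagated in E. coli through a high-copy ColE1/pUC-type origin with ampicillin selection. It also carries an Epstein-Barr virus oriP fragment, which supports episomal maintenance in mammalian cells that supply EBNA1. Transcription is driven by the CMV immediate-early enhancer and promoter, followed by adenovirus-derived leader and splice sequences with a chimeric intron, and it ends at a rabbit β-globin polyadenylation signal. The annotation software labels part of the adenoviral leader region as a terminal-protein fragment on the opposite strand, which is most likely a sequence-overlap artefact rather than a functional coding element.

The insert is a synthetic sequence of about 2.2 kb encoding the ectodomain of PF3D7_1105300, a conserved Plasmodium protein of unknown function. It is cloned between retained NotI and AscI sites. All NXT/S sequons are changed to NXA so that mammalian cells do not add N-linked glycans. A mouse immunoglobulin heavy-chain signal peptide at the N-terminus directs secretion. Downstream, the ectodomain is fused in frame to rat Cd4 domains 3 and 4, the COMP coiled-coil segment that drives pentamerisation, a signal-less β-lactamase, a 3xFLAG tag and a 6xHis tag. The His tag is listed in the catalogue fields but not annotated in the feature tables.

Pentamerisation raises binding avidity, and the β-lactamase can serve as an enzymatic reporter, so the design suits use as a multimeric probe for detecting weak extracellular protein interactions. The associated publication describes such a screen of sporozoite membrane proteins. The depositor and sequencing-derived records differ by two nucleotides in length and have identical annotations.
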