Features (pLannotate 1.2.2; 21 found; start..end, strand, type, name):
    184..273     +  intron         chimeric intron (fragment): chimera between introns from adenovirus and immunoglobulin heavy chain genes
    292..338     +  CDS            IgH signal sequence (fragment): signal sequence from the mouse immunoglobulin heavy chain variable region
   2386..2949    +  CDS            Cd4 (fragment): CD4_RAT - Experimental evidence at protein level: Swiss-Prot protein existence level 1. Integral membrane glycoprotein that plays an essential role in the immune response and serves multiple functions in responses against both external and internal offenses. In T-cells, functions primarily as a coreceptor for MHC class II molecule:peptide complex. The antigens presented by class II peptides are derived from extracellular proteins while class I peptides are derived from cytosolic proteins. Interacts simultaneously with the T-cell receptor (TCR) and the MHC class II presented by antigen presenti
   2986..3153    +  CDS            COMP (fragment): COMP_HUMAN - Experimental evidence at protein level: Swiss-Prot protein existence level 1. May play a role in the structural integrity of cartilage via its interaction with other extracellular matrix proteins such as the collagens and fibronectin. Can mediate the interaction of chondrocytes with the cartilage extracellular matrix through interaction with cell surface integrin receptors. Could play a role in the pathogenesis of osteoarthritis. Potent suppressor of apoptosis in both primary chondrocytes and transformed cells. Suppresses apoptosis by blocking the activation of caspase-3 and by in
   3161..3948    +  CDS            bla(M) (fragment): β-lactamase lacking the signal sequence; bla(M); allows cytosolic expression of β-lactamase
   3955..4020    +  CDS            3xFLAG: three tandem FLAG® epitope tags, followed by an enterokinase cleavage site
   4082..4137    +  polyA_signal   β-globin poly(A) signal: rabbit β-globin polyadenylation signal (Gil and Proudfoot, 1987)
   4651..6332    -  rep_origin     oriP (fragment): Epstein-Barr virus oriP replication origin (Yates et al., 2000)
   6459..6563    +  promoter       AmpR promoter: bla
   6564..7424    +  CDS            AmpR: β-lactamase; bla; confers resistance to ampicillin, carbenicillin, and related antibiotics
   7595..8183    +  rep_origin     ori: high-copy-number ColE1/pMB1/pBR322/pUC origin of replication
   8366..8458    +  CDS            lacI (fragment): lac repressor; lacI; The lac repressor binds to the lac operator to inhibit transcription in E. coli. This inhibition can be relieved by adding lactose or isopropyl-β-D-thiogalactopyranoside (IPTG).
   8471..8492    +  protein_bind   CAP binding site: CAP binding activates transcription in the presence of cAMP. E. coli catabolite activator protein
   8507..8537    +  promoter       lac promoter: promoter for the E. coli lac operon
   8545..8561    +  protein_bind   lac operator: The lac repressor binds to the lac operator to inhibit transcription in E. coli. This inhibition can be relieved by adding lactose or isopropyl-β-D-thiogalactopyranoside (IPTG). lac repressor encoded by lacI
   8631..8647    +  promoter       tet promoter (fragment): E. coli promoter for tetracycline efflux protein gene
   8657..8682    -  CDS            bla(M) (fragment): β-lactamase lacking the signal sequence; bla(M); allows cytosolic expression of β-lactamase
   8856..9235    +  enhancer       CMV enhancer: human cytomegalovirus immediate early enhancer
   9237..9436    +  promoter       CMV promoter: human cytomegalovirus (CMV) immediate early promoter
   9504..9542    +  misc_feature   Ad SA (fragment): adenovirus major late transcript splice acceptor (Friedrich and Soriano, 1991)
   9575..153     -  CDS            PTP (fragment) (across the origin): TERM_ADE02 - Experimental evidence at protein level: Swiss-Prot protein existence level 1. Protein covalently bound to the viral DNA that acts as a primer for viral genomic replication by DNA strand displacement. Assembles on the viral origin of replication in an initiation complex with viral polymerase, DBP, host NFIA and host POU2F1/OCT1. During initiation, the polymerase covalently couples the first dCTP with Ser- 580 of pTP. The terminal protein stimulates the template activity over 20 fold compared to protein-free templates. Neo-synthesized viral genomes are linked to two preterminal prot
>Addgene plasmid #110960 | PF3D7_1105300-COMP-blac-flag-his | depositor full sequence | sequence record 208685 | PF3D7_1105300-COMP-blac-flag-his sequence 9631 bps
CTCGAGAAAGGCGTCTAACCAGTCACAGTCGCAAGGTAGGCTGAGCACCGTGGCGGGCGGCAGCGGGTGG
CGGTCGGGGTTGTTTCTGGCGGAGGTGCTGCTGATGATGTAATTAAAGTAGGCGGTCTTGAGACGGCGGA
TGGTCGAGGTGAGGTGTGGCAGGCTTGAGATCCAGCTGTTGGGGTGAGTACTCCCTCTCAAAAGCGGGCA
TTACTTCTGCGCTAAGATTGTCAGTTTCCAAAAACGAGGAGGATTTGATATTCACCTGGCCCGATCTGGC
CATACACTTGAGTGACAATGACATCCACTTTGCCTTTCTCTCCACAGGTGTCCACTCCCAGGTCCAAGTT
TGCCACCATGGAGTTTCAGACCCAGGTACTCATGTCCCTGCTGCTCTGCATGTCTGGTGCGGCCGCCTAC
AAGTACACCGTGGAAGGCAAAGAAGTGAAAGTCATCTACACCAACGACGCCAACAAGAACAAGAAGAAAA
ACGAGCTGAACAACTTCCAGTACATCTTCCTGAACGAGAACGAGGAAAACTACAATATCGCCAGCAGCGA
CCTGAACGACATCAACATCGAGGAAGAGGACATCTACTTCTACAAGAGCTTCACCAAGATCATCAACTAC
TTCAAGTACCGGATCCCCGCCAACATCAACTTCGCCTTCGAGTACAACGACGGCGACATCATCCTGCTGG
ACAAAAAGAAAAAGGGCGTGTCCTGCAAGATCAACAACCTGTTCTACAGCGAGAGCGGCCTGAAGTACCT
GGACCGGAAGAACGAGCTGTACGTGAAGTCCGAGGCCTTCGTGATCAAGCACGGCAACCAGGAAAACAAC
GCTAACAACGACAAGAACGAGGGCATGAACCACCGGAACAACAATAATAACAATAACAACTACAACAACA
ATTATAACAACAACAACAATTACAACAACTACTACAACAACGCCTTCAACAGCGCCGTGCGCGAGGACGA
GTTCATCAGCGGCACCGCCCTGTGCGAGAACAGAAACAAGAACTACCTGCCCAAGAAGATGCTCTGCTTC
CCCAGCAGCAACAAAAACAATGAGCTGAATATCGCCTTCATCAAGAACGAAGAGTACAAAGAACTGATGG
AACTGTACATGACCGGCATCAAGAAGGACAACACCTATCTGCTGAAGAAGATCGCCAATTACTTCAAGAG
CATCCTGAACCTGGACTACGACGTGAAGAATATTGCCTACTACATCTTCTGCAAGACCCTGCAGTGCAAC
CTGCAGAACGTGTTCGTGCTGCCCTACGAGTCTGAGGAAGAGTATAAGATCCAGAACATCATCTGGTCCT
ATAACAACGAGCAGATCGCCCTGAACAATGCCTTCATGTACAACAATATCCTGGGGAACGAGAAGATCGG
CAACCGGAATATCATCTGGCGGCACGAGAATAACAACATCGTGAAGCACAACATTGCCAAGTGCAACAGC
ATCTTTTTCAACGAGATGGAATATTACAACTGCTACAAGAACCTCGAGAACGTGTACGAGATCCTGCTCT
ACAAAGAGACAAACGTCCTGAACAAGTACATCACCAACAAGGCCATCATTAAGAACATTGCCTCCGTGAA
CCAGTACACCGCCATCTTCTACGACGACAACGACTATGTGATCCTGCTGAAGGATTACAAGTACTACATC
AGCTTCCAGCTGAAGAACATTATCGACCTGGTGCTGTTCCAGGACAGCATCAATGAGATCAGCTTCTACT
ACATTAACTTCGAGAGCAACAACATGCTGCTGCGGATCTACAAGTGCGCCATTAACAACAATGAAGTGAA
GTGCGCCGACATCAGCTACATCCCTTACGAGATCAACGCCAAAGAGAAGTTCATCTACCTGAGCACCAAC
CAGAAAAAGGATGTGTCCAGTGTGTTCGTGTCCACCAACACCAAAGTGTGGAAGATCTATCACACCAAGC
AGGAAAACGACAACAACAACAACAATAACAATAACAACAACAACAATAATAACAACAATAACAATAACAA
CAACAATAATAACAATAACAACAACAATAACAATGATAACAATCTGTACAGCCGCAAGCTGATCGACAGC
ATCCAGAATACCAACGAGGAATACTTCGGCCACATCAATTGCTACGGCATCGAGGCCACCTACGAGAGAA
AGCTGTTCAGCAAGTATCTGAACAACATCCCCGACGATAACAAGAACGTCGTGGGCTGCAGCTACCTGAA
GTATTACATCAATAGCGCCTCCAAGGCCCTGCTGATCTCCTTCATCGAGAATGCCCACTTCATCCAGCGG
ACCTACCACGTCGTGAAAAACAAGAATATCATTGTGTCCTCCGGCACCACAAAGCTGATCATCAGAGTGA
ATGAGCTGGGCGCGCCGTCGACCTCCATCACGGCCTATAAGAGTGAGGGGGAGTCAGCGGAGTTCTCCTT
CCCACTCAACCTTGGAGAGGAAAGCCTGCAGGGAGAGTTGAGATGGAAGGCAGAGAAGGCTCCTTCTTCC
CAGTCCTGGATCACCTTCTCCCTAAAGAACCAAAAGGTGTCTGTGCAGAAGTCTACTAGCAACCCCAAGT
TCCAGCTGTCCGAAACGCTCCCACTCACCCTTCAGATACCCCAGGTCTCCCTTCAGTTTGCTGGTTCTGG
CAACCTGACCCTGACTCTGGACAGAGGGATACTGTATCAGGAAGTGAACCTGGTGGTGATGAAAGTGACT
CAGCCCGACAGCAACACTTTGACCTGTGAGGTGATGGGACCCACCTCACCCAAGATGAGACTGATCTTGA
AGCAGGAGAATCAGGAGGCCAGGGTCTCCAGGCAGGAGAAAGTGATTCAAGTGCAGGCCCCTGAAGCAGG
GGTGTGGCAATGTCTACTGAGTGAAGGTGAAGAGGTCAAGATGGACTCCAAGATCCAGGTTTTATCCAAA
GGGTTGAATTCCGGCGGCGGCTCCGGAGGCGGTACCGGTGGCGGCGACCTAGCCCCACAGATGCTTCGAG
AACTCCAGGAGACTAATGCGGCGCTGCAAGACGTGAGAGAGCTCTTGCGACAGCAGGTCAAGGAGATCAC
CTTCCTGAAGAATACGGTGATGGAATGTGACGCCTGCGGTCTAGACAGAAACCTGCCTCCACTAGCACCT
CTGGGCCCACACCCAGAAACGCTGGTGAAAGTAAAAGATGCTGAAGATCAGTTGGGTGCACGAGTGGGTT
ACATCGAACTGGATCTCAACAGCGGTAAGATCCTTGAGAGTTTTCGCCCCGAAGAACGTTTTCCAATGAT
GAGCACTTTTAAAGTTCTGCTATGTGGCGCGGTATTATCCCGTATTGACGCCGGGCAAGAGCAACTCGGT
CGCCGCATACACTATTCTCAGAATGACTTGGTTGAGTACTCACCAGTCACAGAAAAGCATCTTACGGATG
GCATGACAGTAAGAGAATTATGCAGTGCTGCCATAACCATGAGTGATAACACTGCGGCCAACTTACTTCT
GACAACGATCGGAGGACCGAAGGAGCTAACCGCTTTTTTGCACAACATGGGGGATCATGTAACTCGCCTT
GATCGTTGGGAACCGGAGCTGAATGAAGCCATACCAAACGACGAGCGTGACACCACGATGCCTGTAGCAA
TGGCAACAACGTTGCGCAAACTATTAACTGGCGAACTACTTACTCTAGCTTCCCGGCAACAATTAATAGA
CTGGATGGAGGCGGATAAAGTTGCAGGACCACTTCTGCGCTCGGCCCTTCCGGCTGGCTGGTTTATTGCT
GATAAATCTGGAGCCGGTGAGCGTGGGTCTCGCGGTATCATTGCAGCACTGGGGCCAGATGGTAAGCCCT
CCCGTATCGTAGTTATCTACACGACGGGGAGTCAGGCAACTATGGATGAACGAAATAGACAGATCGCTGA
GATAGGTGCCTCACTGATTAAGCATTGGGGCCCTGACTACAAAGACCATGACGGTGATTATAAAGATCAT
GACATCGATTACAAGGATGACGATGACAAGGGCCCTCACCACCACCATCACCACTAATTAATTAAGGATC
CCCCGACCTCGACCTCTGGCTAATAAAGGAAATTTATTTTCATTGCAATAGTGTGTTGGAATTTTTTGTG
TCTCTCACTCGGAAGGACATATGGGAGGGCAAATCATTTGGTCGAGATCCCTCGGAGATCTCTAGCTAGA
GGATCGATCCCCGCCCCGGACGAACTAAACCTGACTACGACATCTCTGCCCCTTCTTCGCGGGGCAGTGC
ATGTAATCCCTTCAGTTGGTTGGTACAACTTGCCAACTGGGCCCTGTTCCACATGTGACACGGGGGGGGA
CCAAACACAAAGGGGTTCTCTGACTGTAGTTGACATCCTTATAAATGGATGTGCACATTTGCCAACACTG
AGTGGCTTTCATCCTGGAGCAGACTTTGCAGTCTGTGGACTGCAACACAACATTGCCTTTATGTGTAACT
CTTGGCTGAAGCTCTTACACCAATGCTGGGGGACATGTACCTCCCAGGGGCCCAGGAAGACTACGGGAGG
CTACACCAACGTCAATCAGAGGGGCCTGTGTAGCTACCGATAAGCGGACCCTCAAGAGGGCATTAGCAAT
AGTGTTTATAAGGCCCCCTTGTTAACCCTAAACGGGTAGCATATGCTTCCCGGGTAGTAGTATATACTAT
CCAGACTAACCCTAATTCAATAGCATATGTTACCCAACGGGAAGCATATGCTATCGAATTAGGGTTAGTA
AAAGGGTCCTAAGGAACAGCGATATCTCCCACCCCATGAGCTGTCACGGTTTTATTTACATGGGGTCAGG
ATTCCACGAGGGTAGTGAACCATTTTAGTCACAAGGGCAGTGGCTGAAGATCAAGGAGCGGGCAGTGAAC
TCTCCTGAATCTTCGCCTGCTTCTTCATTCTCCTTCGTTTAGCTAATAGAATAACTGCTGAGTTGTGAAC
AGTAAGGTGTATGTGAGGTGCTCGAAAACAAGGTTTCAGGTGACGCCCCCAGAATAAAATTTGGACGGGG
GGTTCAGTGGTGGCATTGTGCTATGACACCAATATAACCCTCACAAACCCCTTGGGCAATAAATACTAGT
GTAGGAATGAAACATTCTGAATATCTTTAACAATAGAAATCCATGGGGTGGGGACAAGCCGTAAAGACTG
GATGTCCATCTCACACGAATTTATGGCTATGGGCAACACATAATCCTAGTGCAATATGATACTGGGGTTA
TTAAGATGTGTCCCAGGCAGGGACCAAGACAGGTGAACCATGTTGTTACACTCTATTTGTAACAAGGGGA
AAGAGAGTGGACGCCGACAGCAGCGGACTCCACTGGTTGTCTCTAACACCCCCGAAAATTAAACGGGGCT
CCACGCCAATGGGGCCCATAAACAAAGACAAGTGGCCACTCTTTTTTTTGAAATTGTGGAGTGGGGGCAC
GCGTCAGCCCCCACACGCCGCCCTGCGGTTTTGGACTGTAAAATAAGGGTGTAATAACTTGGCTGATTGT
AACCCCGCTAACCACTGCGGTCAAACCACTTGCCCACAAAACCACTAATGGCACCCCGGGGAATACCTGC
ATAAGTAGGTGGGCGGGCCAAGATAGGGGCGCGATTGCTGCGATCTGGAGGACAAATTACACACACTTGC
GCCTGAGCGCCAAGCACAGGGTTGTTGGTCCTCATATTCACGAGGTCGCTGAGAGCACGGTGGGCTAATG
TTGCCATGGGTAGCATATACTACCCAAATATCTGGATAGCATATGCTATCCTAATCTATATCTGGGTAGC
ATAGGCTATCCTAATCTATATCTGGGTAGCATATGCTATCCTAATCTATATCTGGGTAGTATATGCTATC
CTAATTTATATCTGGGTAGCATAGGCTATCCTAATCTATATCTGGGTAGCATATGCTATCCTAATCTATA
TCTGGGTAGTATATGCTATCCTAATCTGTATCCGGGTAGCATATGCTATCCTAATAGAGATTAGGGTAGT
ATATGCTATCCTAATTTATATCTGGGTAGCATATACTACCCAAATATCTGGATAGCATATGCTATCCTAA
TCTATATCTGGGTAGCATATGCTATCCTAATCTATATCTGGGTAGCATAGGCTATCCTAATCTATATCTG
GGTAGCATATGCTATCCTAATCTATATCTGGGTAGTATATGCTATCCTAATTTATATCTGGGTAGCATAG
GCTATCCTAATCTATATCTGGGTAGCATATGCTATCCTAATCTATATCTGGGTAGTATATGCTATCCTAA
TCTGTATCCGGGTAGCATATGCTATCCTCATGATAAGCTGTCAAACATGAGAATTTTCTTGAAGACGAAA
GGGCCTCGTGATACGCCTATTTTTATAGGTTAATGTCATGATAATAATGGTTTCTTAGACGTCAGGTGGC
ACTTTTCGGGGAAATGTGCGCGGAACCCCTATTTGTTTATTTTTCTAAATACATTCAAATATGTATCCGC
TCATGAGACAATAACCCTGATAAATGCTTCAATAATATTGAAAAAGGAAGAGTATGAGTATTCAACATTT
CCGTGTCGCCCTTATTCCCTTTTTTGCGGCATTTTGCCTTCCTGTTTTTGCTCACCCAGAAACGCTGGTG
AAAGTAAAAGATGCTGAAGATCAGTTGGGTGCACGAGTGGGTTACATCGAACTGGATCTCAACAGCGGTA
AGATCCTTGAGAGTTTTCGCCCCGAAGAACGTTTTCCAATGATGAGCACTTTTAAAGTTCTGCTATGTGG
CGCGGTATTATCCCGTGTTGACGCCGGGCAAGAGCAACTCGGTCGCCGCATACACTATTCTCAGAATGAC
TTGGTTGAGTACTCACCAGTCACAGAAAAGCATCTTACGGATGGCATGACAGTAAGAGAATTATGCAGTG
CTGCCATAACCATGAGTGATAACACTGCGGCCAACTTACTTCTGACAACGATCGGAGGACCGAAGGAGCT
AACCGCTTTTTTGCACAACATGGGGGATCATGTAACTCGCCTTGATCGTTGGGAACCGGAGCTGAATGAA
GCCATACCAAACGACGAGCGTGACACCACGATGCCTGCAGCAATGGCAACAACGTTGCGCAAACTATTAA
CTGGCGAACTACTTACTCTAGCTTCCCGGCAACAATTAATAGACTGGATGGAGGCGGATAAAGTTGCAGG
ACCACTTCTGCGCTCGGCCCTTCCGGCTGGCTGGTTTATTGCTGATAAATCTGGAGCCGGTGAGCGTGGG
TCTCGCGGTATCATTGCAGCACTGGGGCCAGATGGTAAGCCCTCCCGTATCGTAGTTATCTACACGACGG
GGAGTCAGGCAACTATGGATGAACGAAATAGACAGATCGCTGAGATAGGTGCCTCACTGATTAAGCATTG
GTAACTGTCAGACCAAGTTTACTCATATATACTTTAGATTGATTTAAAACTTCATTTTTAATTTAAAAGG
ATCTAGGTGAAGATCCTTTTTGATAATCTCATGACCAAAATCCCTTAACGTGAGTTTTCGTTCCACTGAG
CGTCAGACCCCGTAGAAAAGATCAAAGGATCTTCTTGAGATCCTTTTTTTCTGCGCGTAATCTGCTGCTT
GCAAACAAAAAAACCACCGCTACCAGCGGTGGTTTGTTTGCCGGATCAAGAGCTACCAACTCTTTTTCCG
AAGGTAACTGGCTTCAGCAGAGCGCAGATACCAAATACTGTTCTTCTAGTGTAGCCGTAGTTAGGCCACC
ACTTCAAGAACTCTGTAGCACCGCCTACATACCTCGCTCTGCTAATCCTGTTACCAGTGGCTGCTGCCAG
TGGCGATAAGTCGTGTCTTACCGGGTTGGACTCAAGACGATAGTTACCGGATAAGGCGCAGCGGTCGGGC
TGAACGGGGGGTTCGTGCACACAGCCCAGCTTGGAGCGAACGACCTACACCGAACTGAGATACCTACAGC
GTGAGCTATGAGAAAGCGCCACGCTTCCCGAAGGGAGAAAGGCGGACAGGTATCCGGTAAGCGGCAGGGT
CGGAACAGGAGAGCGCACGAGGGAGCTTCCAGGGGGAAACGCCTGGTATCTTTATAGTCCTGTCGGGTTT
CGCCACCTCTGACTTGAGCGTCGATTTTTGTGATGCTCGTCAGGGGGGCGGAGCCTATGGAAAAACGCCA
GCAACGCGGCCTTTTTACGGTTCCTGGCCTTTTGCTGGCCTTTTGCTCACATGTTCTTTCCTGCGTTATC
CCCTGATTCTGTGGATAACCGTATTACCGCCTTTGAGTGAGCTGATACCGCTCGCCGCAGCCGAACGACC
GAGCGCAGCGAGTCAGTGAGCGAGGAAGCGGAAGAGCGCCCAATACGCAAACCGCCTCTCCCCGCGCGTT
GGCCGATTCATTAATGCAGCTGGCACGACAGGTTTCCCGACTGGAAAGCGGGCAGTGAGCGCAACGCAAT
TAATGTGAGTTAGCTCACTCATTAGGCACCCCAGGCTTTACACTTTATGCTTCCGGCTCGTATGTTGTGT
GGAATTGTGAGCGGATAACAATTTCACACAGGAAACAGCTATGACCATGATTACGCCAAGCTCTAGCTAG
AGGTCGACCAATTCTCATGTTTGACAGCTTATCATCGCAGATCCGGGCAACGTTGTTGCCATTGCTGCAG
GCGCAGAACTGGTAGGTATGGAAGATCTATACATTGAATCAATATTGGCAATTAGCCATATTAGTCATTG
GTTATATAGCATAAATCAATATTGGCTATTGGCCATTGCATACGTTGTATCTATATCATAATATGTACAT
TTATATTGGCTCATGTCCAATATGACCGCCATGTTGACATTGATTATTGACTAGTTATTAATAGTAATCA
ATTACGGGGTCATTAGTTCATAGCCCATATATGGAGTTCCGCGTTACATAACTTACGGTAAATGGCCCGC
CTGGCTGACCGCCCAACGACCCCCGCCCATTGACGTCAATAATGACGTATGTTCCCATAGTAACGCCAAT
AGGGACTTTCCATTGACGTCAATGGGTGGAGTATTTACGGTAAACTGCCCACTTGGCAGTACATCAAGTG
TATCATATGCCAAGTCCGCCCCCTATTGACGTCAATGACGGTAAATGGCCCGCCTGGCATTATGCCCAGT
ACATGACCTTACGGGACTTTCCTACTTGGCAGTACATCTACGTATTAGTCATCGCTATTACCATGGTGAT
GCGGTTTTGGCAGTACACCAATGGGCGTGGATAGCGGTTTGACTCACGGGGATTTCCAAGTCTCCACCCC
ATTGACGTCAATGGGAGTTTGTTTTGGCACCAAAATCAACGGGACTTTCCAAAATGTCGTAATAACCCCG
CCCCGTTGACGCAAATGGGCGGTAGGCGTGTACGGTGGGAGGTCTATATAAGCAGAGCTCGTTTAGTGAA
CCGTCAGATCCTCACTCTCTTCCGCATCGCTGTCTGCGAGGGCCAGCTGTTGGGCTCGCGGTTGAGGACA
AACTCTTCGCGGTCTTTCCAGTACTCTTGGATCGGAAACCCGTCGGCCTCCGAACGGTACTCCGCCACCG
AGGGACCTGAGCGAGTCCGCATCGACCGGATCGGAAAACCT
