Features (pLannotate 1.2.2; 21 found; start..end, strand, type, name):
    184..273     +  intron         chimeric intron (fragment): chimera between introns from adenovirus and immunoglobulin heavy chain genes
    292..338     +  CDS            IgH signal sequence (fragment): signal sequence from the mouse immunoglobulin heavy chain variable region
   2386..2949    +  CDS            Cd4 (fragment): CD4_RAT - Experimental evidence at protein level: Swiss-Prot protein existence level 1. Integral membrane glycoprotein that plays an essential role in the immune response and serves multiple functions in responses against both external and internal offenses. In T-cells, functions primarily as a coreceptor for MHC class II molecule:peptide complex. The antigens presented by class II peptides are derived from extracellular proteins while class I peptides are derived from cytosolic proteins. Interacts simultaneously with the T-cell receptor (TCR) and the MHC class II presented by antigen presenti
   2986..3153    +  CDS            COMP (fragment): COMP_HUMAN - Experimental evidence at protein level: Swiss-Prot protein existence level 1. May play a role in the structural integrity of cartilage via its interaction with other extracellular matrix proteins such as the collagens and fibronectin. Can mediate the interaction of chondrocytes with the cartilage extracellular matrix through interaction with cell surface integrin receptors. Could play a role in the pathogenesis of osteoarthritis. Potent suppressor of apoptosis in both primary chondrocytes and transformed cells. Suppresses apoptosis by blocking the activation of caspase-3 and by in
   3161..3948    +  CDS            bla(M) (fragment): β-lactamase lacking the signal sequence; bla(M); allows cytosolic expression of β-lactamase
   3955..4020    +  CDS            3xFLAG: three tandem FLAG® epitope tags, followed by an enterokinase cleavage site
   4080..4135    +  polyA_signal   β-globin poly(A) signal: rabbit β-globin polyadenylation signal (Gil and Proudfoot, 1987)
   4649..6330    -  rep_origin     oriP (fragment): Epstein-Barr virus oriP replication origin (Yates et al., 2000)
   6457..6561    +  promoter       AmpR promoter: bla
   6562..7422    +  CDS            AmpR: β-lactamase; bla; confers resistance to ampicillin, carbenicillin, and related antibiotics
   7593..8181    +  rep_origin     ori: high-copy-number ColE1/pMB1/pBR322/pUC origin of replication
   8364..8456    +  CDS            lacI (fragment): lac repressor; lacI; The lac repressor binds to the lac operator to inhibit transcription in E. coli. This inhibition can be relieved by adding lactose or isopropyl-β-D-thiogalactopyranoside (IPTG).
   8469..8490    +  protein_bind   CAP binding site: CAP binding activates transcription in the presence of cAMP. E. coli catabolite activator protein
   8505..8535    +  promoter       lac promoter: promoter for the E. coli lac operon
   8543..8559    +  protein_bind   lac operator: The lac repressor binds to the lac operator to inhibit transcription in E. coli. This inhibition can be relieved by adding lactose or isopropyl-β-D-thiogalactopyranoside (IPTG). lac repressor encoded by lacI
   8629..8645    +  promoter       tet promoter (fragment): E. coli promoter for tetracycline efflux protein gene
   8655..8680    -  CDS            bla(M) (fragment): β-lactamase lacking the signal sequence; bla(M); allows cytosolic expression of β-lactamase
   8854..9233    +  enhancer       CMV enhancer: human cytomegalovirus immediate early enhancer
   9235..9434    +  promoter       CMV promoter: human cytomegalovirus (CMV) immediate early promoter
   9502..9540    +  misc_feature   Ad SA (fragment): adenovirus major late transcript splice acceptor (Friedrich and Soriano, 1991)
   9573..153     -  CDS            PTP (fragment) (across the origin): TERM_ADE02 - Experimental evidence at protein level: Swiss-Prot protein existence level 1. Protein covalently bound to the viral DNA that acts as a primer for viral genomic replication by DNA strand displacement. Assembles on the viral origin of replication in an initiation complex with viral polymerase, DBP, host NFIA and host POU2F1/OCT1. During initiation, the polymerase covalently couples the first dCTP with Ser- 580 of pTP. The terminal protein stimulates the template activity over 20 fold compared to protein-free templates. Neo-synthesized viral genomes are linked to two preterminal prot
>Addgene plasmid #110960 | PF3D7_1105300-COMP-blac-flag-his | addgene full sequence | sequence record 223566 | Addgene NGS Result
CTCGAGAAAGGCGTCTAACCAGTCACAGTCGCAAGGTAGGCTGAGCACCGTGGCGGGCGGCAGCGGGTGG
CGGTCGGGGTTGTTTCTGGCGGAGGTGCTGCTGATGATGTAATTAAAGTAGGCGGTCTTGAGACGGCGGA
TGGTCGAGGTGAGGTGTGGCAGGCTTGAGATCCAGCTGTTGGGGTGAGTACTCCCTCTCAAAAGCGGGCA
TTACTTCTGCGCTAAGATTGTCAGTTTCCAAAAACGAGGAGGATTTGATATTCACCTGGCCCGATCTGGC
CATACACTTGAGTGACAATGACATCCACTTTGCCTTTCTCTCCACAGGTGTCCACTCCCAGGTCCAAGTT
TGCCACCATGGAGTTTCAGACCCAGGTACTCATGTCCCTGCTGCTCTGCATGTCTGGTGCGGCCGCCTAC
AAGTACACCGTGGAAGGCAAAGAAGTGAAAGTCATCTACACCAACGACGCCAACAAGAACAAGAAGAAAA
ACGAGCTGAACAACTTCCAGTACATCTTCCTGAACGAGAACGAGGAAAACTACAATATCGCCAGCAGCGA
CCTGAACGACATCAACATCGAGGAAGAGGACATCTACTTCTACAAGAGCTTCACCAAGATCATCAACTAC
TTCAAGTACCGGATCCCCGCCAACATCAACTTCGCCTTCGAGTACAACGACGGCGACATCATCCTGCTGG
ACAAAAAGAAAAAGGGCGTGTCCTGCAAGATCAACAACCTGTTCTACAGCGAGAGCGGCCTGAAGTACCT
GGACCGGAAGAACGAGCTGTACGTGAAGTCCGAGGCCTTCGTGATCAAGCACGGCAACCAGGAAAACAAC
GCTAACAACGACAAGAACGAGGGCATGAACCACCGGAACAACAATAATAACAATAACAACTACAACAACA
ATTATAACAACAACAACAATTACAACAACTACTACAACAACGCCTTCAACAGCGCCGTGCGCGAGGACGA
GTTCATCAGCGGCACCGCCCTGTGCGAGAACAGAAACAAGAACTACCTGCCCAAGAAGATGCTCTGCTTC
CCCAGCAGCAACAAAAACAATGAGCTGAATATCGCCTTCATCAAGAACGAAGAGTACAAAGAACTGATGG
AACTGTACATGACCGGCATCAAGAAGGACAACACCTATCTGCTGAAGAAGATCGCCAATTACTTCAAGAG
CATCCTGAACCTGGACTACGACGTGAAGAATATTGCCTACTACATCTTCTGCAAGACCCTGCAGTGCAAC
CTGCAGAACGTGTTCGTGCTGCCCTACGAGTCTGAGGAAGAGTATAAGATCCAGAACATCATCTGGTCCT
ATAACAACGAGCAGATCGCCCTGAACAATGCCTTCATGTACAACAATATCCTGGGGAACGAGAAGATCGG
CAACCGGAATATCATCTGGCGGCACGAGAATAACAACATCGTGAAGCACAACATTGCCAAGTGCAACAGC
ATCTTTTTCAACGAGATGGAATATTACAACTGCTACAAGAACCTCGAGAACGTGTACGAGATCCTGCTCT
ACAAAGAGACAAACGTCCTGAACAAGTACATCACCAACAAGGCCATCATTAAGAACATTGCCTCCGTGAA
CCAGTACACCGCCATCTTCTACGACGACAACGACTATGTGATCCTGCTGAAGGATTACAAGTACTACATC
AGCTTCCAGCTGAAGAACATTATCGACCTGGTGCTGTTCCAGGACAGCATCAATGAGATCAGCTTCTACT
ACATTAACTTCGAGAGCAACAACATGCTGCTGCGGATCTACAAGTGCGCCATTAACAACAATGAAGTGAA
GTGCGCCGACATCAGCTACATCCCTTACGAGATCAACGCCAAAGAGAAGTTCATCTACCTGAGCACCAAC
CAGAAAAAGGATGTGTCCAGTGTGTTCGTGTCCACCAACACCAAAGTGTGGAAGATCTATCACACCAAGC
AGGAAAACGACAACAACAACAACAATAACAATAACAACAACAACAATAATAACAACAATAACAATAACAA
CAACAATAATAACAATAACAACAACAATAACAATGATAACAATCTGTACAGCCGCAAGCTGATCGACAGC
ATCCAGAATACCAACGAGGAATACTTCGGCCACATCAATTGCTACGGCATCGAGGCCACCTACGAGAGAA
AGCTGTTCAGCAAGTATCTGAACAACATCCCCGACGATAACAAGAACGTCGTGGGCTGCAGCTACCTGAA
GTATTACATCAATAGCGCCTCCAAGGCCCTGCTGATCTCCTTCATCGAGAATGCCCACTTCATCCAGCGG
ACCTACCACGTCGTGAAAAACAAGAATATCATTGTGTCCTCCGGCACCACAAAGCTGATCATCAGAGTGA
ATGAGCTGGGCGCGCCGTCGACCTCCATCACGGCCTATAAGAGTGAGGGGGAGTCAGCGGAGTTCTCCTT
CCCACTCAACCTTGGAGAGGAAAGCCTGCAGGGAGAGTTGAGATGGAAGGCAGAGAAGGCTCCTTCTTCC
CAGTCCTGGATCACCTTCTCCCTAAAGAACCAAAAGGTGTCTGTGCAGAAGTCTACTAGCAACCCCAAGT
TCCAGCTGTCCGAAACGCTCCCACTCACCCTTCAGATACCCCAGGTCTCCCTTCAGTTTGCTGGTTCTGG
CAACCTGACCCTGACTCTGGACAGAGGGATACTGTATCAGGAAGTGAACCTGGTGGTGATGAAAGTGACT
CAGCCCGACAGCAACACTTTGACCTGTGAGGTGATGGGACCCACCTCACCCAAGATGAGACTGATCTTGA
AGCAGGAGAATCAGGAGGCCAGGGTCTCCAGGCAGGAGAAAGTGATTCAAGTGCAGGCCCCTGAAGCAGG
GGTGTGGCAATGTCTACTGAGTGAAGGTGAAGAGGTCAAGATGGACTCCAAGATCCAGGTTTTATCCAAA
GGGTTGAATTCCGGCGGCGGCTCCGGAGGCGGTACCGGTGGCGGCGACCTAGCCCCACAGATGCTTCGAG
AACTCCAGGAGACTAATGCGGCGCTGCAAGACGTGAGAGAGCTCTTGCGACAGCAGGTCAAGGAGATCAC
CTTCCTGAAGAATACGGTGATGGAATGTGACGCCTGCGGTCTAGACAGAAACCTGCCTCCACTAGCACCT
CTGGGCCCACACCCAGAAACGCTGGTGAAAGTAAAAGATGCTGAAGATCAGTTGGGTGCACGAGTGGGTT
ACATCGAACTGGATCTCAACAGCGGTAAGATCCTTGAGAGTTTTCGCCCCGAAGAACGTTTTCCAATGAT
GAGCACTTTTAAAGTTCTGCTATGTGGCGCGGTATTATCCCGTATTGACGCCGGGCAAGAGCAACTCGGT
CGCCGCATACACTATTCTCAGAATGACTTGGTTGAGTACTCACCAGTCACAGAAAAGCATCTTACGGATG
GCATGACAGTAAGAGAATTATGCAGTGCTGCCATAACCATGAGTGATAACACTGCGGCCAACTTACTTCT
GACAACGATCGGAGGACCGAAGGAGCTAACCGCTTTTTTGCACAACATGGGGGATCATGTAACTCGCCTT
GATCGTTGGGAACCGGAGCTGAATGAAGCCATACCAAACGACGAGCGTGACACCACGATGCCTGTAGCAA
TGGCAACAACGTTGCGCAAACTATTAACTGGCGAACTACTTACTCTAGCTTCCCGGCAACAATTAATAGA
CTGGATGGAGGCGGATAAAGTTGCAGGACCACTTCTGCGCTCGGCCCTTCCGGCTGGCTGGTTTATTGCT
GATAAATCTGGAGCCGGTGAGCGTGGGTCTCGCGGTATCATTGCAGCACTGGGGCCAGATGGTAAGCCCT
CCCGTATCGTAGTTATCTACACGACGGGGAGTCAGGCAACTATGGATGAACGAAATAGACAGATCGCTGA
GATAGGTGCCTCACTGATTAAGCATTGGGGCCCTGACTACAAAGACCATGACGGTGATTATAAAGATCAT
GACATCGATTACAAGGATGACGATGACAAGGGCCCTCACCACCACCATCACCACTAATAATAAGGATCCC
CCGACCTCGACCTCTGGCTAATAAAGGAAATTTATTTTCATTGCAATAGTGTGTTGGAATTTTTTGTGTC
TCTCACTCGGAAGGACATATGGGAGGGCAAATCATTTGGTCGAGATCCCTCGGAGATCTCTAGCTAGAGG
ATCGATCCCCGCCCCGGACGAACTAAACCTGACTACGACATCTCTGCCCCTTCTTCGCGGGGCAGTGCAT
GTAATCCCTTCAGTTGGTTGGTACAACTTGCCAACTGGGCCCTGTTCCACATGTGACACGGGGGGGGACC
AAACACAAAGGGGTTCTCTGACTGTAGTTGACATCCTTATAAATGGATGTGCACATTTGCCAACACTGAG
TGGCTTTCATCCTGGAGCAGACTTTGCAGTCTGTGGACTGCAACACAACATTGCCTTTATGTGTAACTCT
TGGCTGAAGCTCTTACACCAATGCTGGGGGACATGTACCTCCCAGGGGCCCAGGAAGACTACGGGAGGCT
ACACCAACGTCAATCAGAGGGGCCTGTGTAGCTACCGATAAGCGGACCCTCAAGAGGGCATTAGCAATAG
TGTTTATAAGGCCCCCTTGTTAACCCTAAACGGGTAGCATATGCTTCCCGGGTAGTAGTATATACTATCC
AGACTAACCCTAATTCAATAGCATATGTTACCCAACGGGAAGCATATGCTATCGAATTAGGGTTAGTAAA
AGGGTCCTAAGGAACAGCGATATCTCCCACCCCATGAGCTGTCACGGTTTTATTTACATGGGGTCAGGAT
TCCACGAGGGTAGTGAACCATTTTAGTCACAAGGGCAGTGGCTGAAGATCAAGGAGCGGGCAGTGAACTC
TCCTGAATCTTCGCCTGCTTCTTCATTCTCCTTCGTTTAGCTAATAGAATAACTGCTGAGTTGTGAACAG
TAAGGTGTATGTGAGGTGCTCGAAAACAAGGTTTCAGGTGACGCCCCCAGAATAAAATTTGGACGGGGGG
TTCAGTGGTGGCATTGTGCTATGACACCAATATAACCCTCACAAACCCCTTGGGCAATAAATACTAGTGT
AGGAATGAAACATTCTGAATATCTTTAACAATAGAAATCCATGGGGTGGGGACAAGCCGTAAAGACTGGA
TGTCCATCTCACACGAATTTATGGCTATGGGCAACACATAATCCTAGTGCAATATGATACTGGGGTTATT
AAGATGTGTCCCAGGCAGGGACCAAGACAGGTGAACCATGTTGTTACACTCTATTTGTAACAAGGGGAAA
GAGAGTGGACGCCGACAGCAGCGGACTCCACTGGTTGTCTCTAACACCCCCGAAAATTAAACGGGGCTCC
ACGCCAATGGGGCCCATAAACAAAGACAAGTGGCCACTCTTTTTTTTGAAATTGTGGAGTGGGGGCACGC
GTCAGCCCCCACACGCCGCCCTGCGGTTTTGGACTGTAAAATAAGGGTGTAATAACTTGGCTGATTGTAA
CCCCGCTAACCACTGCGGTCAAACCACTTGCCCACAAAACCACTAATGGCACCCCGGGGAATACCTGCAT
AAGTAGGTGGGCGGGCCAAGATAGGGGCGCGATTGCTGCGATCTGGAGGACAAATTACACACACTTGCGC
CTGAGCGCCAAGCACAGGGTTGTTGGTCCTCATATTCACGAGGTCGCTGAGAGCACGGTGGGCTAATGTT
GCCATGGGTAGCATATACTACCCAAATATCTGGATAGCATATGCTATCCTAATCTATATCTGGGTAGCAT
AGGCTATCCTAATCTATATCTGGGTAGCATATGCTATCCTAATCTATATCTGGGTAGTATATGCTATCCT
AATTTATATCTGGGTAGCATAGGCTATCCTAATCTATATCTGGGTAGCATATGCTATCCTAATCTATATC
TGGGTAGTATATGCTATCCTAATCTGTATCCGGGTAGCATATGCTATCCTAATAGAGATTAGGGTAGTAT
ATGCTATCCTAATTTATATCTGGGTAGCATATACTACCCAAATATCTGGATAGCATATGCTATCCTAATC
TATATCTGGGTAGCATATGCTATCCTAATCTATATCTGGGTAGCATAGGCTATCCTAATCTATATCTGGG
TAGCATATGCTATCCTAATCTATATCTGGGTAGTATATGCTATCCTAATTTATATCTGGGTAGCATAGGC
TATCCTAATCTATATCTGGGTAGCATATGCTATCCTAATCTATATCTGGGTAGTATATGCTATCCTAATC
TGTATCCGGGTAGCATATGCTATCCTCATGATAAGCTGTCAAACATGAGAATTTTCTTGAAGACGAAAGG
GCCTCGTGATACGCCTATTTTTATAGGTTAATGTCATGATAATAATGGTTTCTTAGACGTCAGGTGGCAC
TTTTCGGGGAAATGTGCGCGGAACCCCTATTTGTTTATTTTTCTAAATACATTCAAATATGTATCCGCTC
ATGAGACAATAACCCTGATAAATGCTTCAATAATATTGAAAAAGGAAGAGTATGAGTATTCAACATTTCC
GTGTCGCCCTTATTCCCTTTTTTGCGGCATTTTGCCTTCCTGTTTTTGCTCACCCAGAAACGCTGGTGAA
AGTAAAAGATGCTGAAGATCAGTTGGGTGCACGAGTGGGTTACATCGAACTGGATCTCAACAGCGGTAAG
ATCCTTGAGAGTTTTCGCCCCGAAGAACGTTTTCCAATGATGAGCACTTTTAAAGTTCTGCTATGTGGCG
CGGTATTATCCCGTGTTGACGCCGGGCAAGAGCAACTCGGTCGCCGCATACACTATTCTCAGAATGACTT
GGTTGAGTACTCACCAGTCACAGAAAAGCATCTTACGGATGGCATGACAGTAAGAGAATTATGCAGTGCT
GCCATAACCATGAGTGATAACACTGCGGCCAACTTACTTCTGACAACGATCGGAGGACCGAAGGAGCTAA
CCGCTTTTTTGCACAACATGGGGGATCATGTAACTCGCCTTGATCGTTGGGAACCGGAGCTGAATGAAGC
CATACCAAACGACGAGCGTGACACCACGATGCCTGCAGCAATGGCAACAACGTTGCGCAAACTATTAACT
GGCGAACTACTTACTCTAGCTTCCCGGCAACAATTAATAGACTGGATGGAGGCGGATAAAGTTGCAGGAC
CACTTCTGCGCTCGGCCCTTCCGGCTGGCTGGTTTATTGCTGATAAATCTGGAGCCGGTGAGCGTGGGTC
TCGCGGTATCATTGCAGCACTGGGGCCAGATGGTAAGCCCTCCCGTATCGTAGTTATCTACACGACGGGG
AGTCAGGCAACTATGGATGAACGAAATAGACAGATCGCTGAGATAGGTGCCTCACTGATTAAGCATTGGT
AACTGTCAGACCAAGTTTACTCATATATACTTTAGATTGATTTAAAACTTCATTTTTAATTTAAAAGGAT
CTAGGTGAAGATCCTTTTTGATAATCTCATGACCAAAATCCCTTAACGTGAGTTTTCGTTCCACTGAGCG
TCAGACCCCGTAGAAAAGATCAAAGGATCTTCTTGAGATCCTTTTTTTCTGCGCGTAATCTGCTGCTTGC
AAACAAAAAAACCACCGCTACCAGCGGTGGTTTGTTTGCCGGATCAAGAGCTACCAACTCTTTTTCCGAA
GGTAACTGGCTTCAGCAGAGCGCAGATACCAAATACTGTTCTTCTAGTGTAGCCGTAGTTAGGCCACCAC
TTCAAGAACTCTGTAGCACCGCCTACATACCTCGCTCTGCTAATCCTGTTACCAGTGGCTGCTGCCAGTG
GCGATAAGTCGTGTCTTACCGGGTTGGACTCAAGACGATAGTTACCGGATAAGGCGCAGCGGTCGGGCTG
AACGGGGGGTTCGTGCACACAGCCCAGCTTGGAGCGAACGACCTACACCGAACTGAGATACCTACAGCGT
GAGCTATGAGAAAGCGCCACGCTTCCCGAAGGGAGAAAGGCGGACAGGTATCCGGTAAGCGGCAGGGTCG
GAACAGGAGAGCGCACGAGGGAGCTTCCAGGGGGAAACGCCTGGTATCTTTATAGTCCTGTCGGGTTTCG
CCACCTCTGACTTGAGCGTCGATTTTTGTGATGCTCGTCAGGGGGGCGGAGCCTATGGAAAAACGCCAGC
AACGCGGCCTTTTTACGGTTCCTGGCCTTTTGCTGGCCTTTTGCTCACATGTTCTTTCCTGCGTTATCCC
CTGATTCTGTGGATAACCGTATTACCGCCTTTGAGTGAGCTGATACCGCTCGCCGCAGCCGAACGACCGA
GCGCAGCGAGTCAGTGAGCGAGGAAGCGGAAGAGCGCCCAATACGCAAACCGCCTCTCCCCGCGCGTTGG
CCGATTCATTAATGCAGCTGGCACGACAGGTTTCCCGACTGGAAAGCGGGCAGTGAGCGCAACGCAATTA
ATGTGAGTTAGCTCACTCATTAGGCACCCCAGGCTTTACACTTTATGCTTCCGGCTCGTATGTTGTGTGG
AATTGTGAGCGGATAACAATTTCACACAGGAAACAGCTATGACCATGATTACGCCAAGCTCTAGCTAGAG
GTCGACCAATTCTCATGTTTGACAGCTTATCATCGCAGATCCGGGCAACGTTGTTGCCATTGCTGCAGGC
GCAGAACTGGTAGGTATGGAAGATCTATACATTGAATCAATATTGGCAATTAGCCATATTAGTCATTGGT
TATATAGCATAAATCAATATTGGCTATTGGCCATTGCATACGTTGTATCTATATCATAATATGTACATTT
ATATTGGCTCATGTCCAATATGACCGCCATGTTGACATTGATTATTGACTAGTTATTAATAGTAATCAAT
TACGGGGTCATTAGTTCATAGCCCATATATGGAGTTCCGCGTTACATAACTTACGGTAAATGGCCCGCCT
GGCTGACCGCCCAACGACCCCCGCCCATTGACGTCAATAATGACGTATGTTCCCATAGTAACGCCAATAG
GGACTTTCCATTGACGTCAATGGGTGGAGTATTTACGGTAAACTGCCCACTTGGCAGTACATCAAGTGTA
TCATATGCCAAGTCCGCCCCCTATTGACGTCAATGACGGTAAATGGCCCGCCTGGCATTATGCCCAGTAC
ATGACCTTACGGGACTTTCCTACTTGGCAGTACATCTACGTATTAGTCATCGCTATTACCATGGTGATGC
GGTTTTGGCAGTACACCAATGGGCGTGGATAGCGGTTTGACTCACGGGGATTTCCAAGTCTCCACCCCAT
TGACGTCAATGGGAGTTTGTTTTGGCACCAAAATCAACGGGACTTTCCAAAATGTCGTAATAACCCCGCC
CCGTTGACGCAAATGGGCGGTAGGCGTGTACGGTGGGAGGTCTATATAAGCAGAGCTCGTTTAGTGAACC
GTCAGATCCTCACTCTCTTCCGCATCGCTGTCTGCGAGGGCCAGCTGTTGGGCTCGCGGTTGAGGACAAA
CTCTTCGCGGTCTTTCCAGTACTCTTGGATCGGAAACCCGTCGGCCTCCGAACGGTACTCCGCCACCGAG
GGACCTGAGCGAGTCCGCATCGACCGGATCGGAAAACCT
